Addgene plasmid #40532: pEMB018 / LRRK2_BC_1847_2232
Depositing lab: Michael J Fox Foundation MJFF. Depositing organization: Michael J Fox Foundation.
Backbone
  Vector backbone: pEMB018
  Backbone manufacturer: Emerald
  Vector type: Baculovirus
Growth in bacteria
  Bacterial resistance: Ampicillin, 100 μg/mL
  Growth temperature: 37°C
  Growth strain: Top10
  Copy number: High Copy
Gene/Insert
  Gene/Insert name: LRRK2
  Species: H. sapiens (human)
  Mutation: WT; aa1847_2232
  Entrez Gene: LRRK2 (a.k.a. AURA17, DARDARIN, PARK8, RIPK7, ROCO2)
  Promoter: polH
  Tag / fusion protein: 6xHis (N terminal on insert)
  Cloning method: Restriction Enzyme; 5′ cloning site BamHI (destroyed during cloning); 3′ cloning site HindIII (destroyed during cloning)
  Sequencing primers: 5′ DSP2466For:GAATTTCGTCGACAGATC; 3′ DSP2466Rev:AATAACCCGGATCAGCTT
Terms and licenses: Academic/Nonprofit Terms; Industry Terms
How to cite: pEMB018 / LRRK2_BC_1847_2232 was a gift from Michael J Fox Foundation MJFF (Addgene plasmid # 40532 ; http://n2t.net/addgene:40532 ; RRID:Addgene_40532)
