[The description below was written by a language model from this plasmid's Addgene catalogue record and pLannotate feature annotations shown in this document.]
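Description:
pEMB018 / LRRK2_BC_1847_2232 is a baculovirus transfer plasmid for producing a fragment of human LRRK2 in insect cells. The 8.6 kb construct is propagated in E. coli as a high-copy plasmid through a ColE1/pUC-type origin and is selected with ampicillin via the β-lactamase gene. An f1 phage origin and a remnant of lacZα are also present in the bacterial portion of the backbone.

The payload is wild-type LRRK2 residues 1847–2232, placed downstream of the very late polyhedrin (polH) promoter from Autographa californica nucleopolyhedrovirus. The catalogue entry lists a 6xHis tag at the N terminus of the insert. The feature table, however, detects a short His-tag segment immediately downstream of the LRRK2 coding region and none upstream, so the position of the tag should be checked against the sequence. Adjacent to this cassette and in the opposite orientation, the baculovirus late p6.9 promoter drives E. coli β-glucuronidase (GUS), which can serve as a visual reporter for identifying recombinant virus.

Both cassettes are flanked by viral homology regions, lef2/ORF603 on one side and ORF1629 on the other. These allow homologous recombination with baculovirus genomic DNA in co-transfected insect cells, placing the expression unit at the polyhedrin locus. The BamHI and HindIII cloning sites were destroyed during assembly. The construct comes from a Parkinson's disease research foundation. It appears suited to expressing and affinity-purifying this recombinant LRRK2 fragment, although the record does not state a specific application.
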