Features (pLannotate 1.2.2; 14 found; start..end, strand, type, name):
    329..453     +  CDS            lef2: baculovirus late expression factor 2
    491..1096    +  CDS            ORF603: baculovirus ORF603 protein
   1167..2972    -  CDS            GUS: β-glucuronidase; uidA (or gusA) from E. coli
   2987..3302    -  promoter       p6.9 promoter: Autographa californica p6.9; baculovirus late basic protein promoter
   3317..3408    +  promoter       polyhedrin promoter: polh from Autographa californica; promoter for the baculovirus polyhedrin gene
   3463..4620    +  CDS            LRRK2 (fragment): LRRK2_HUMAN - Also known as PARK8. Experimental evidence at protein level: Swiss-Prot protein existence level 1. Serine/threonine-protein kinase which phosphorylates a broad range of proteins involved in multiple processes such as neuronal plasticity, autophagy, and vesicle trafficking (PubMed:20949042, PubMed:22012985, PubMed:26824392, PubMed:29125462, PubMed:28720718, PubMed:29127255, PubMed:30398148, PubMed:29212815, PubMed:30635421, PubMed:21850687, PubMed:23395371, PubMed:17114044, PubMed:24687852, PubMed:26014385, PubMed:25201882). Is a key regulator of RAB GTPases by regulating the GTP/
   4644..4661    +  CDS            9xHis (fragment): 9xHis affinity tag
   4698..6055    +  misc_recomb    baculovirus recombination region (ORF1629): contains part of ORF1629
   6053..6130    -  CDS            P61 (fragment): P78_NPVAC - Experimental evidence at protein level: Swiss-Prot protein existence level 1. Plays a role in the transport of the nucleocapsids from the cytoplasm toward the host nucleus together with the host actin- polymerizing Arp2/3 complex. From Autographa californica nuclear polyhedrosis virus (AcMNPV).
   6318..6906    -  rep_origin     ori: high-copy-number ColE1/pMB1/pBR322/pUC origin of replication
   7077..7937    -  CDS            AmpR: β-lactamase; bla; confers resistance to ampicillin, carbenicillin, and related antibiotics
   7938..8042    -  promoter       AmpR promoter: bla
   8069..8524    +  rep_origin     f1 ori (sequence partly withheld): f1 bacteriophage origin of replication; arrow indicates direction of (+) strand synthesis
   8529..1       -  CDS            lacZα (fragment) (across the origin): LacZα fragment of β-galactosidase; lacZ fragment
>Addgene plasmid #40532 | pEMB018 / LRRK2_BC_1847_2232 | depositor full sequence | sequence record 52205 | pEMB018 / LRRK2_BC_1847_2232 sequence 8594 bps
GGAACGGCTCCGCCCACTATTAATGAAATTAAAAATTCCAATTTTAAAAAACGCAGCAAGAGAAACATTT
GTATGAAAGAATGCGTAGAAGGAAAGAAAAATGTCGTCGACATGCTGAACAACAAGATTAATATGCCTCC
GTGTATAAAAAAAATATTGAACGATTTGAAAGAAAACAATGTACCGCGCGGCGGTATGTACAGGAAGAGG
TTTATACTAAACTGTTACATTGCAAACGTGGTTTCGTGTGCCAAGTGTGAAAACCGATGTTTAATCAAGG
CTCTGACGCATTTCTACAACCACGACTCCAAGTGTGTGGGTGAAGTCATGCATCTTTTAATCAAATCCCA
AGATGTGTATAAACCACCAAACTGCCAAAAAATGAAAACTGTCGACAAGCTCTGTCCGTTTGCTGGCAAC
TGCAAGGGTCTCAATCCTATTTGTAATTATTGAATAATAAAACAATTATAAATGCTAAATTTGTTTTTTA
TTAACGATACAAACCAAACGCAACAAGAACATTTGTAGTATTATCTATAATTGAAAACGCGTAGTTATAA
TCGCTGAGGTAATATTTAAAATCATTTTCAAATGATTCACAGTTAATTTGCGACAATATAATTTTATTTT
CACATAAACTAGACGCCTTGTCGTCTTCTTCTTCGTATTCCTTCTCTTTTTCATTTTTCTCTTCATAAAA
ATTAACATAGTTATTATCGTATCCATATATGTATCTATCGTATAGAGTAAATTTTTTGTTGTCATAAATA
TATATGTCTTTTTTAATGGGGTGTATAGTACCGCTGCGCATAGTTTTTCTGTAATTTACAACAGTGCTAT
TTTCTGGTAGTTCTTCGGAGTGTGTTGCTTTAATTATTAAATTTATATAATCAATGAATTTGGGATCGTC
GGTTTTGTACAATATGTTGCCGGCATAGTACGCAGCTTCTTCTAGTTCAATTACACCATTTTTTAGCAGC
ACCGGATTAACATAACTTTCCAAAATGTTGTACGAACCGTTAAACAAAAACAGTTCACCTCCCTTTTCTA
TACTATTGTCTGCGAGCAGTTGTTTGTTGTTAAAAATAACAGCCATTGTAATGAGACGCACAAACTAATA
TCACAAACTGGAAATGTCTATCAATATATAGTTGCTGATCAGATCCTCATTGTTTGCCTCCCTGCTGCGG
TTTTTCACCGAAGTTCATGCCAGTCCAGCGTTTTTGCAGCAGAAAAGCCGCCGACTTCGGTTTGCGGTCG
CGAGTGAAGATCCCTTTCTTGTTACCGCCAACGCGCAATATGCCTTGCGAGGTCGCAAAATCGGCGAAAT
TCCATACCTGTTCACCGACGACGGCGCTGACGCGATCAAAGACGCGGTGATACATATCCAGCCATGCACA
CTGATACTCTTCACTCCACATGTCGGTGTACATTGAGTGCAGCCCGGCTAACGTATCCACGCCGTATTCG
GTGATGATAATCGGCTGATGCAGTTTCTCCTGCCAGGCCAGAAGTTCTTTTTCCAGTACCTTCTCTGCCG
TTTCCAAATCGCCGCTTTGGACATACCATCCGTAATAACGGTTCAGGCACAGCACATCAAAGAGATCGCT
GATGGTATCGGTGTGAGCGTCGCAGAACATTACATTGACGCAGGTGATCGGACGCGTCGGGTCGAGTTTA
CGCGTTGCTTCCGCCAGTGGCGCGAAATATTCCCGTGCACCTTGCGGACGGGTATCCGGTTCGTTGGCAA
TACTCCACATCACCACGCTTGGGTGGTTTTTGTCACGCGCTATCAGCTCTTTAATCGCCTGTAAGTGCGC
TTGCTGAGTTTCCCCGTTGACTGCCTCTTCGCTGTACAGTTCTTTCGGCTTGTTGCCCGCTTCGAAACCA
ATGCCTAAAGAGAGCGAAAAGCCGACAGCAGCAGTTTCATCAATCACCACGATGCCATGTTCATCTGCCC
AGTCGAGCATCTCTTCAGCGTAAGGGTAATGCGAGGTACGGTAGGAGTTGGCCCCAATCCAGTCCATTAA
TGCGTGGTCGTGCACCATCAGCACGTTATCGAATCCTTTGCCACGTAAGTCCGCATCTTCATGACGACCA
AAGCCAGTAAAGTAGAACGGTTTGTGGTTAATCAGGAACTGTTGGCCCTTCACTGCCACTGACCGGATGC
CGACGCGAAGCGGGTAGATATCACACTCTGTCTGGCTTTTGGCTGTGACGCACAGTTCATAGAGATAACC
TTCACCCGGTTGCCAGAGGTGCGGATTCACCACTTGCAAAGTCCCGCTAGTGCCTTGTCCAGTTGCAACC
ACCTGTTGATCCGCATCACGCAGTTCAACGCTGACATCACCATTGGCCACCACCTGCCAGTCAACAGACG
CGTGGTTACAGTCTTGCGCGACATGCGTCACCACGGTGATATCGTCCACCCAGGTGTTCGGCGTGGTGTA
GAGCATTACGCTGCGATGGATTCCGGCATAGTTAAAGAAATCATGGAAGTAAGACTGCTTTTTCTTGCCG
TTTTCGTCGGTAATCACCATTCCCGGCGGGATAGTCTGCCAGTTCAGTTCGTTGTTCACACAAACGGTGA
TACGTACACTTTTCCCGGCAATAACATACGGCGTGACATCGGCTTCAAATGGCGTATAGCCGCCCTGATG
CTCCATCACTTCCTGATTATTGACCCACACTTTGCCGTAATGAGTGACCGCATCGAAACGCAGCACGATA
CGCTGGCCTGCCCAACCTTTCGGTATAAAGACTTCGCGCTGATACCAGACGTTGCCCGCATAATTACGAA
TATCTGCATCGGCGAACTGATCGTTAAAACTGCCTGGCACAGCAATTGCCCGGCTTTCTTGTAACGCGCT
TTCCCACCAACGCTGATCAATTCCACAGTTTTCGCGATCCAGACTGAATGCCCACAGGCCGTCGAGTTTT
TTGATTTCACGGGTTGGGGTTTCTACAGGACGGACCATATTTATAGGTGTAATTTATGTAGCTGTAATTT
TTACCTTATTAATATTTTTTACGCTTTGCATTCGACGACTGAACTCCCAAATATATGTTTAACTCGTCTT
GGTCGTTTGAATTTTTGTTGCTGTGTTTCCTAATATTTTCCATCACCTTAAATATGTTATTGTAATCCTC
AATGTTGAACTTGCAATTGGACACGGCATAGTTTTCCATAGTCGTGTAAAACATGGTATTGGCTGCATTG
TAATACATCCGACTGAGCGGGTACGGATCTATGTGTTTGAGCAGCCTGTTCAAAAACTCTGCATCGTCGC
AAAACGGAATTTCGTCGACAGATCTGATCATGGAGATAATTAAAATGATAACCATCTCGCAAATAAATAA
GTATTTTACTGTTTTCGTAACAGTTTTGTAATAAAAAAACCTATAAATATAGGATCTATGCACCACCATC
ACCACCATCACCACTTGGTGCCCCGCGGATCCAGGCTGACCATCCCCATCTCCCAGATTGCACCCGACCT
TATCCTCGCTGACCTGCCTCGCAACATCATGCTGAACAATGACGAGCTGGAGTTTGAACAAGCACCCGAG
TTCCTGCTAGGCGACGGCTCTTTCGGTTCAGTTTACCGTGCTGCTTACGAGGGTGAAGAGGTTGCCGTGA
AGATTTTTAACAAGCACACTTCGCTCCGTCTGCTGCGTCAGGAGCTTGTGGTTCTCTGCCACCTGCACCA
CCCTTCCCTGATCTCCCTGCTGGCCGCCGGCATTAGGCCTCGCATGCTAGTGATGGAACTGGCCAGTAAG
GGTTCATTGGACCGCCTGCTGCAGCAGGACAAGGCTAGCCTGACCCGTACGCTCCAGCACCGTATCGCCC
TGCATGTGGCCGACGGACTGCGCTACTTGCACAGTGCCATGATCATTTATCGCGATCTGAAGCCTCATAA
TGTTCTTCTGTTCACGCTCTACCCAAACGCAGCTATCATTGCCAAAATTGCCGATTACGGCATAGCCCAG
TACTGCTGTCGTATGGGTATCAAGACTAGCGAGGGTACACCTGGGTTCCGCGCTCCCGAAGTCGCACGCG
GGAACGTGATCTACAACCAGCAGGCCGACGTGTACTCGTTTGGCCTGCTCCTGTATGACATTCTCACTAC
CGGAGGCCGGATTGTGGAGGGCCTGAAATTTCCCAACGAGTTCGACGAGCTGGAGATCCAGGGCAAGCTG
CCTGACCCCGTGAAGGAGTACGGTTGTGCACCCTGGCCTATGGTGGAGAAGCTCATTAAGCAGTGTCTGA
AGGAGAACCCTCAGGAACGCCCCACAAGCGCCCAGGTGTTCGACATTCTAAACTCTGCAGAGTTAGTGTG
TCTGACTAGGCGTATCTTACTCCCGAAGAACGTGATCGTTGAGTGCATGGTGGCAACGCACCACAACTCG
CGTAACGCTAGCATCTGGTTAGGATGTGGGCATACCGATCGTGGCCAGCTGAGTTTCCTCGACCTCAACA
CCGAGGGGTATACTAGCGAGGAGGTCGCTGATTCACGCATTCTGTGCCTCGCCCTTGTCCATCTGCCTGT
TGAGAAAGAATCGTGGATTGTTAGTGGCACCCAGAGCGGGACCCTCCTCGTGATCAATACCGAAGACGGG
TAAAGCTTGCGGCCGCACTCGAGCACCACCACCACCACCACTAACCTAGGTAGCTGAGCGCATGCAAGCT
GATCCGGGTTATTAGTACATTTATTAAGCGCTAGATTCTGTGCGTTGTTGATTTACAGACAATTGTTGTA
CGTATTTTAATAATTCATTAAATTTATAATCTTTAGGGTGGTATGTTAGAGCGAAAATCAAATGATTTTC
AGCGTCTTTATATCTGAATTTAAATATTAAATCCTCAATAGATTTGTAAAATAGGTTTCGATTAGTTTCA
AACAAGGGTTGTTTTTCCGAACCGATGGCTGGACTATCTAATGGATTTTCGCTCAACGCCACAAAACTTG
CCAAATCTTGTAGCAGCAATCTAGCTTTGTCGATATTCGTTTGTGTTTTGTTTTGTAATAAAGGTTCGAC
GTCGTTCAAAATATTATGCGCTTTTGTATTTCTTTCATCACTGTCGTTAGTGTACAATTGACTCGACGTA
AACACGTTAAATAGAGCTTGGACATATTTAACATCGGGCGTGTTAGCTTTATTAGGCCGATTATCGTCGT
CGTCCCAACCCTCGTCGTTAGAAGTTGCTTCCGAAGACGATTTTGCCATAGCCACACGACGCCTATTAAT
TGTGTCGGCTAACACGTCCGCGATCAAATTTGTAGTTGAGCTTTTTGGAATTATTTCTGATTGCGGGCGT
TTTTGGGCGGGTTTCAATCTAACTGTGCCCGATTTTAATTCAGACAACACGTTAGAAAGCGATGGTGCAG
GCGGTGGTAACATTTCAGACGGCAAATCTACTAATGGCGGCGGTGGTGGAGCTGATGATAAATCTACCAT
CGGTGGAGGCGCAGGCGGGGCTGGCGGCGGAGGCGGAGGCGGAGGTGGTGGCGGTGATGCAGACGGCGGT
TTAGGCTCAAATGTCTCTTTAGGCAACACAGTCGGCACCTCAACTATTGTACTGGTTTCGGGCGCCGTTT
TTGGTTTGACCGGTCTGAGACGAGTGCGATTTTTTTCGTTTCTAATAGCTTCCAACAATTGTTGTCTGTC
GTCTAAAGGTGCAGCGGGTTGAGGTTCCGTCGGCATTGGTGGAGCGGGCGGCAATTCAGACATCGATGGT
GGTGGTGGTGGTGGAGGCGCTGGAATGTTAGGCACGGGAGAAGGTGGTGGCGGCGGTGCCGCCGGTATAA
TTTGTTCTGGTTTAGTTTGTTCGCGCACGATTGTGGGCACCGGCGCAGGCGCCGCTGGCTGCACAACGGA
AGGTCGTCTGCTTCGAGGCAGCGCTTGGGGTGGTGGCAATTCAATATTATAATTGGAATACAAATCGTAA
AAATCTGCTATAAGCATTGTAATTTCGCTATCGTTTACCGTGCCGATATTTAACAACCGCTCAATGTAAG
CAATTGTATTGTAAAGAGATTGTCTCAAGCTCGGATCGATCCCGCACGCCGATAACAAGCCTTTTCATTT
TTACTACAGCATTGTAGTGGCGAGACACTTCGCTGTCGTCGAGGTTTAAACGCTTCCTCGCTCACTGACT
CGCTGCGCTCGGTCGTTCGGCTGCGGCGAGCGGTATCAGCTCACTCAAAGGCGGTAATACGGTTATCCAC
AGAATCAGGGGATAACGCAGGAAAGAACATGTGAGCAAAAGGCCAGCAAAAGGCCAGGAACCGTAAAAAG
GCCGCGTTGCTGGCGTTTTTCCATAGGCTCCGCCCCCCTGACGAGCATCACAAAAATCGACGCTCAAGTC
AGAGGTGGCGAAACCCGACAGGACTATAAAGATACCAGGCGTTTCCCCCTGGAAGCTCCCTCGTGCGCTC
TCCTGTTCCGACCCTGCCGCTTACCGGATACCTGTCCGCCTTTCTCCCTTCGGGAAGCGTGGCGCTTTCT
CATAGCTCACGCTGTAGGTATCTCAGTTCGGTGTAGGTCGTTCGCTCCAAGCTGGGCTGTGTGCACGAAC
CCCCCGTTCAGCCCGACCGCTGCGCCTTATCCGGTAACTATCGTCTTGAGTCCAACCCGGTAAGACACGA
CTTATCGCCACTGGCAGCAGCCACTGGTAACAGGATTAGCAGAGCGAGGTATGTAGGCGGTGCTACAGAG
TTCTTGAAGTGGTGGCCTAACTACGGCTACACTAGAAGGACAGTATTTGGTATCTGCGCTCTGCTGAAGC
CAGTTACCTTCGGAAAAAGAGTTGGTAGCTCTTGATCCGGCAAACAAACCACCGCTGGTAGCGGTGGTTT
TTTTGTTTGCAAGCAGCAGATTACGCGCAGAAAAAAAGGATCTCAAGAAGATCCTTTGATCTTTTCTACG
GGGTCTGACGCTCAGTGGAACGAAAACTCACGTTAAGGGATTTTGGTCATGAGATTATCAAAAAGGATCT
TCACCTAGATCCTTTTAAATTAAAAATGAAGTTTTAAATCAATCTAAAGTATATATGAGTAAACTTGGTC
TGACAGTTACCAATGCTTAATCAGTGAGGCACCTATCTCAGCGATCTGTCTATTTCGTTCATCCATAGTT
GCCTGACTCCCCGTCGTGTAGATAACTACGATACGGGAGGGCTTACCATCTGGCCCCAGTGCTGCAATGA
TACCGCGAGACCCACGCTCACCGGCTCCAGATTTATCAGCAATAAACCAGCCAGCCGGAAGGGCCGAGCG
CAGAAGTGGTCCTGCAACTTTATCCGCCTCCATCCAGTCTATTAATTGTTGCCGGGAAGCTAGAGTAAGT
AGTTCGCCAGTTAATAGTTTGCGCAACGTTGTTGCCATTGCTACAGGCATCGTGGTGTCACGCTCGTCGT
TTGGTATGGCTTCATTCAGCTCCGGTTCCCAACGATCAAGGCGAGTTACATGATCCCCCATGTTGTGCAA
AAAAGCGGTTAGCTCCTTCGGTCCTCCGATCGTTGTCAGAAGTAAGTTGGCCGCAGTGTTATCACTCATG
GTTATGGCAGCACTGCATAATTCTCTTACTGTCATGCCATCCGTAAGATGCTTTTCTGTGACTGGTGAGT
ACTCAACCAAGTCATTCTGAGAATAGTGTATGCGGCGACCGAGTTGCTCTTGCCCGGCGTCAATACGGGA
TAATACCGCGCCACATAGCAGAACTTTAAAAGTGCTCATCATTGGAAAACGTTCTTCGGGGCGAAAACTC
TCAAGGATCTTACCGCTGTTGAGATCCAGTTCGATGTAACCCACTCGTGCACCCAACTGATCTTCAGCAT
CTTTTACTTTCACCAGCGTTTCTGGGTGAGCAAAAACAGGAAGGCAAAATGCCGCAAAAAAGGGAATAAG
GGCGACACGGAAATGTTGAATACTCATACTCTTCCTTTTTCAATATTATTGAAGCATTTATCAGGGTTAT
TGTCTCATGAGCGGATACATATTTGAATGTATTTAGAAAAATAAACAAATAGGGGTTCCGCGCACATTTC
CCCGAAAAGTGCCACCTG
[124 nt withheld, positions 8069-8192]
C
[91 nt withheld, positions 8194-8284]
A
[49 nt withheld, positions 8286-8334]
CCTTTGACGTTGGAGTCCACGTTCTTT
[37 nt withheld, positions 8362-8398]
ACCCTATCTCGGTCTATTCTTTTGATTTATAAGGGATTTTGCCGATTTCGGCCTATTGGTTAAAAAATGA
GCTGATTTAACAAAAATTTAACGCGAATTTTAACAAAATATTAACGTTTACAATTTCCCATTCGCCATTC
AGGCTGCGCAACTGTTGGGAAGGGCGATCGGTGCGGGCCTCTTCGCTATTACGCCA
