>Addgene plasmid #40532 | pEMB018 / LRRK2_BC_1847_2232 | addgene partial sequence | sequence record 53957 | DSP2466For 5'-GAATTTCGTCGACAGATC-3'
ATAAATAAGTATTTTACTGTTTTCGTAACAGTTTTGTAATAAAAAAACCTATAAATATAGGATCTATGCA
CCACCATCACCACCATCACCACTTGGTGCCCCGCGGATCCAGGCTGACCATCCCCATCTCCCAGATTGCA
CCCGACCTTATCCTCGCTGACCTGCCTCGCAACATCATGCTGAACAATGACGAGCTGGAGTTTGAACAAG
CACCCGAGTTCCTGCTAGGCGACGGCTCTTTCGGTTCAGTTTACCGTGCTGCTTACGAGGGTGAAGAGGT
TGCCGTGAAGATTTTTAACAAGCACACTTCGCTCCGTCTGCTGCGTCAGGAGCTTGTGGTTCTCTGCCAC
CTGCACCACCCTTCCCTGATCTCCCTGCTGGCCGCCGGCATTAGGCCTCGCATGCTAGTGATGGAACTGG
CCAGTAAGGGTTCATTGGACCGCCTGCTGCAGCAGGACAAGGCTAGCCTGACCCGTACGCTCCAGCACCG
TATCGCCCTGCATGTGGCCGACGGACTGCGCTACTTGCACAGTGCCATGATCATTTATCGCGATCTGAAG
CCTCATAATGTTCTTCTGTTCACGCTCTACCCAAACGCAGCTATCATTGCCAAAATTGCCGATTACGGCA
TAGCCCAGTACTGCTGTCGTATGGGTATCAAGACTAGCGAGGGTACACCTGGGTTCCGCGCTCCCGAAGT
CGCACGCGGGAACGTGATCTACAACCAGCAGGCCGACGTGTACTCGTTTGGCCTGCTCCTGTATGACATT
CTCACTACCGGAGGCCGGATTGTGGAGGGCCTGAAATTTCCCAACGAGTTCGACGAGCTGGAGATCCAGG
