>Addgene plasmid #40532 | pEMB018 / LRRK2_BC_1847_2232 | addgene partial sequence | sequence record 53958 | DSP2466Rev 5'-AATAACCCGGATCAGCTT-3'
AGTGGTGGTGGTGGTGGTGCTCGAGTGCGGCCGCAAGCTTTACCCGTCTTCGGTATTGATCACGAGGAGG
GTCCCGCTCTGGGTGCCACTAACAATCCACGATTCTTTCTCAACAGGCAGATGGACAAGGGCGAGGCACA
GAATGCGTGAATCAGCGACCTCCTCGCTAGTATACCCCTCGGTGTTGAGGTCGAGGAAACTCAGCTGGCC
ACGATCGGTATGCCCACATCCTAACCAGATGCTAGCGTTACGCGAGTTGTGGTGCGTTGCCACCATGCAC
TCAACGATCACGTTCTTCGGGAGTAAGATACGCCTAGTCAGACACACTAACTCTGCAGAGTTTAGAATGT
CGAACACCTGGGCGCTTGTGGGGCGTTCCTGAGGGTTCTCCTTCAGACACTGCTTAATGAGCTTCTCCAC
CATAGGCCAGGGTGCACAACCGTACTCCTTCACGGGGTCAGGCAGCTTGCCCTGGATCTCCAGCTCGTCG
AACTCGTTGGGAAATTTCAGGCCCTCCACAATCCGGCCTCCGGTAGTGAGAATGTCATACAGGAGCAGGC
CAAACGAGTACACGTCGGCCTGCTGGTTGTAGATCACGTTCCCGCGTGCGACTTCGGGAGCGCGGAACCC
AGGTGTACCCTCGCTAGTCTTGATACCCATACGACAGCAGTACTGGGCTATGCCGTAATCGGCAATTTTG
GCAATGATAGCTGCGTTTGGGTAGAGCGTGAACAGAAGAACATTATGAGGCTTCAGATCGCGATAAATGA
TCATGGCACTGTGCAAGTAGCGCAGTCCGTCGGCCACATGCAGGGCGATACGGTGCTGGAGCGTACGGGT
CAGGCTAGCCTTGTCCTGCTGCAG
